Addgene plasmid #195047: ku70 insUP+ pXYL-G418-tNOS-pADH2-crtE-tNOS-pGPD-crtI-tNOS-pXYL-crtYB-tNOS+ku70 insD (SBE145)
Purpose: cassette for the deletion of ku70 and overexpression of crtE, crtI, and crtYB under different combination of promoters
Depositing lab: Petri-Jaan Lahtvee. Depositing organization: Tallinn University of Technology. Publication: Development of a dedicated Golden Gate Assembly Platform (RtGGA) for Rhodotorula toruloides. Bonturi N, Pinheiro MJ, de Oliveira PM, Rusadze E, Eichinger T, Liudziute G, De Biaggi JS, Brauer A, Remm M, Miranda EA, Ledesma-Amaro R, Lahtvee PJ. Metab Eng Commun. 2022 May 23;15:e00200. doi: 10.1016/j.mec.2022.e00200. eCollection 2022 Dec. PubMed 35662893.
Backbone
  Vector backbone: pGGA
  Backbone size w/o insert (bp): 2137
  Total vector size (bp): 14376
  Vector type: Yeast Expression
  Selectable markers: Neomycin (select with G418)
Growth in bacteria
  Bacterial resistance: Chloramphenicol, 25 μg/mL
  Growth temperature: 37°C
  Growth strain: DH5alpha
  Copy number: Unknown
Gene/Insert 1
  Gene/Insert name: crtE
  Species: Rhodotorula toruloides
  Insert size (bp): 1508
  Promoter: pADH2
  Cloning method: Restriction Enzyme; 5′ cloning site BsaI (destroyed during cloning); 3′ cloning site BsaI (unknown if destroyed)
  Sequencing primers: 5′ atttaggtgacactatag; 3′ taatacgactcactataggg
Gene/Insert 2
  Gene/Insert name: crtI
  Species: Rhodotorula toruloides
  Insert size (bp): 2577
  Promoter: pGPD
  Cloning method: Restriction Enzyme; 5′ cloning site BsaI (destroyed during cloning); 3′ cloning site BsaI (destroyed during cloning)
  Sequencing primers: 5′ atttaggtgacactatag; 3′ taatacgactcactataggg
Gene/Insert 3
  Gene/Insert name: crtYB
  Species: Rhodotorula toruloides
  Insert size (bp): 2258
  Promoter: pXYL
  Cloning method: Restriction Enzyme; 5′ cloning site BsaI (destroyed during cloning); 3′ cloning site BsaI (destroyed during cloning)
  Sequencing primers: 5′ atttaggtgacactatag; 3′ taatacgactcactataggg
Terms and licenses: Academic/Nonprofit Terms; Industry Terms: Not Available to Industry
How to cite: ku70 insUP+ pXYL-G418-tNOS-pADH2-crtE-tNOS-pGPD-crtI-tNOS-pXYL-crtYB-tNOS+ku70 insD (SBE145) was a gift from Petri-Jaan Lahtvee (Addgene plasmid # 195047 ; http://n2t.net/addgene:195047 ; RRID:Addgene_195047)
