[The description below was written by a language model from this plasmid's Addgene catalogue record and pLannotate feature annotations shown in this document.]
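Description:
SBE145 is a Golden Gate–assembled integration plasmid for the oleaginous yeast Rhodotorula toruloides, built in the small pGGA backbone as part of a dedicated assembly platform for that organism. In E. coli it is maintained by a high-copy ColE1/pUC-type origin and selected with chloramphenicol through the cat gene and its native promoter. SP6 and T7 promoter sites flank the assembled region and serve as sequencing primer sites. The catalogue gives a total size of about 14.4 kb, closely matching the 14,353 nt sequenced record.

The payload is a four-unit cassette bracketed by upstream and downstream homology arms to the ku70 locus ("insUP" and "insD"), so that integration replaces ku70, a gene of the non-homologous end-joining pathway, while installing the expression units. The first unit is the yeast selection marker: an aminoglycoside phosphotransferase (annotated as aphA1) driven by pXYL, conferring G418 resistance. It is followed by three R. toruloides carotenoid pathway genes, each under a different promoter: crtE under pADH2, crtI under pGPD, and crtYB under pXYL. All four units end in a NOS terminator. The feature table supports these assignments by homology, with crtE matching geranylgeranyl pyrophosphate synthases in several fragments and crtYB matching a bifunctional phytoene synthase/lycopene cyclase. The crtI region, the yeast promoters and the ku70 arms were not annotated by the automated tool, and a short "Thy1.1" fragment hit is most likely spurious.

The construct is intended for simultaneous ku70 deletion and overexpression of the carotenoid genes, and is one of a series testing different promoter combinations.
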