Features (pLannotate 1.2.2; 16 found; start..end, strand, type, name):
      1..19      +  promoter       SP6 promoter: promoter for bacteriophage SP6 RNA polymerase
    284..301     -  CDS            Thy1.1 (fragment): mouse GPI-anchored cell surface glycoprotein of the immunoglobulin superfamily This allele of Thy1 is also known as CD90.1.
   1324..2136    +  CDS            aphA1: KKA1_ECOLX - Also known as nptI. Protein inferred from homology: Swiss-Prot protein existence level 3. Resistance to kanamycin and structurally-related aminoglycosides, including amikacin. From Escherichia coli.
   2140..2389    +  terminator     NOS terminator: nopaline synthase terminator and poly(A) signal
   3271..3432    +  CDS            GGPS1 (fragment): GGPPS_BOVIN - Experimental evidence at protein level: Swiss-Prot protein existence level 1. Catalyzes the trans-addition of the three molecules of IPP onto DMAPP to form geranylgeranyl pyrophosphate, an important precursor of carotenoids and geranylated proteins. From Bos taurus (Bovine).
   3501..3731    +  CDS            PBCB_EMENI (fragment): Experimental evidence at transcript level: Swiss-Prot protein existence level 2. Geranylgeranyl pyrophosphate synthase; part of the gene cluster that mediates the biosynthesis of the diterpene ent-pimara- 8(14),15-diene (PD) (PubMed:22506079, PubMed:27098256). Within the cluster, the HMG-CoA reductase AN1593 functions in the mevalonate pathway, which produces isoprenoid precursors (PubMed:22506079, PubMed:27098256). The geranylgeranyl pyrophosphate (GGPP) synthase AN1592 is needed in the formation of GGPP, the precursor for diterpenes (PubMed:22506079, PubMed:27098256). Lastly, the pimaradiene
   3788..4453    +  CDS            carG (fragment): GGPPS_MUCCL - Experimental evidence at protein level: Swiss-Prot protein existence level 1. Catalyzes the trans-addition of the three molecules of IPP onto DMAPP to form geranylgeranyl pyrophosphate. From Mucor circinelloides f. lusitanicus (Mucor racemosus var. lusitanicus).
   4635..4884    +  terminator     NOS terminator: nopaline synthase terminator and poly(A) signal
   8258..8510    +  terminator     NOS terminator: nopaline synthase terminator and poly(A) signal
   9366..11516   +  CDS            carRA: LCPS_GIBFU - Experimental evidence at transcript level: Swiss-Prot protein existence level 2. Bifunctional enzyme that catalyzes the reactions from geranylgeranyl diphosphate to phytoene and from lycopene to beta- carotene via the intermediate gamma-carotene. Gamma-carotene is further processed to the acidic carotenoid neurosporaxanthin. From Gibberella fujikuroi (Bakanae and foot rot disease fungus) (Fusarium fujikuroi).
  11522..11773   +  terminator     NOS terminator: nopaline synthase terminator and poly(A) signal
  12344..12362   -  promoter       T7 promoter: promoter for bacteriophage T7 RNA polymerase
  12372..12429   +  promoter       AmpR promoter (fragment): bla
  12476..13132   -  CDS            cat: CAT_ECOLX - Experimental evidence at protein level: Swiss-Prot protein existence level 1. This enzyme is an effector of chloramphenicol resistance in bacteria. From Escherichia coli. This protein is used as a marker in many commonly used cloning vectors, such as pACYC184.
  13133..13235   -  promoter       cat promoter: promoter of the E. coli cat gene encoding chloramphenicol acetyltransferase
  13336..13924   +  rep_origin     ori: high-copy-number ColE1/pMB1/pBR322/pUC origin of replication
>Addgene plasmid #195047 | ku70 insUP+ pXYL-G418-tNOS-pADH2-crtE-tNOS-pGPD-crtI-tNOS-pXYL-crtYB-tNOS+ku70 insD (SBE145) | addgene full sequence | sequence record 386131 | Addgene NGS Result
ATTTAGGTGACACTATAGAAGTGTGTATCGCTCGAGGGATCCGAATTCGAAGACTTGGTACGGAGCCGCC
TCCTCCACCTCAGCAACCAACCTACCAGTCGCACCCCGGATCGCAGTCTAGTCTTCCGCCGCTTCCCGCT
CTCCCTTCTTCCTCGATGCCGCCTCCTCCGCTTCCTCGGCCCAAGGCGCCTCAGAGCGCCGCATCCTCCG
CCTCAACGCTTCCGCCTCCGCCATTCTAGGCGATGCCGGGAGGAACCGTGCTGAACGGACAAGGTACGGC
CCCGGCGGCAGTCCAGGCGAACGGGGTGCAGCAGTGAGGAGCGAACAGTATGCATAGCTGGATCGTCGCA
TGCGTCTTAGTGTCTTGCTTTCTTGTTGGAAAATCGTTGGAATCGTTGGACCTTGTTGTAGCCTCTCTCA
CGCAACGACTGGCTTGTTTGACGTCTCTTCATTGCGTGGGGAGAGTGAAGCGATGTTTGCAAAGTAGGAC
ACAACAAGCGAACGGACTACTGCGAACGTACACAGGCGAGAGCGATCGGGGGCGAAAGTCAGTCGTCGTC
CTCCCATCGCCGACGATGAAGGTTGTCCGTATTCTACATCGACGAAGCAGGGCGGGGCGGACAGGCGTTT
GTCGTTGCGCGAGGAGAACAAGGGCGGTAGAGTTGTTCTTCCGCCAGCTTTGTCGCCCACGCTCGTCTGC
AACGTCCGTCGTCATTCTACCCTCCACTTTGACGGCCTTCTCAAGCGCGAGGGGCACGCTCCGACGCCGG
GGTGGAGCAGGGAGGGGTCGCTGGAGCTCGCTCGAAATGGTGGACCGTGCGCTGCCCGCCCAGGAGAGAC
GGAAGAGACAGGAAGCGCCGGTAGAAACCCGGGCGGAGGAGGAAGAGGAGGTTGCAGAGGAAACCCGGTC
TGTCCCGCTCGCTGGCTGAAAAAGTGCACTGGGGCTGCTTGATCGATGAGGAGGAGACGCAGGCTGGACA
GGGGTCCGACGAAGGAAGCGAGCCGACGCCATGCGGGCCGACAGACGCTTGTCCACTTCGCTGGCGTCTC
TCTCTCGCTCCTTCTCCCTCCCAGACTCAGCCAAACTCAGTCTGTGAGTAGCTTTCGACGCATGCGAGCG
ACAGCACTCACCCAGGCTCGCTCACTGACCCGCTTCACTCCTGCCCGTCCTCCCCCCGCTTCGCACCGCT
GCACGTCATCTCCTCGCGTCCCCGGTTCTTCCTCTCGCCCGTGCAGGTGCGTGGCATCGTATACACTGTT
TTGCTAATTTCTCGAGGACTTCAGCTAACCCGCGTACACTTACCCGCACGCAGAATACACGCCATGTCGA
TGGGCAAGGAGAAGACCCACGTCTCGCGCCCGCGCCTCAACTCGAACATGGACGCCGACCTCTACGGCTA
CAAGTGGGCCCGCGACAACGTCGGCCAGTCGGGCGCCACCATCTACCGCCTCTACGGCAAGCCGGACGCC
CCGGAGCTCTTCCTCAAGCACGGCAAGGGCTCGGTCGCCAACGACGTCACCGACGAGATGGTCCGCCTCA
ACTGGCTCACCGAGTTCATGCCGCTCCCGACCATCAAGCACTTCATCCGCACCCCGGACGACGCCTGGCT
CCTCACCACCGCCATCCCGGGCAAGACCGCCTTCCAGGTCCTCGAGGAGTACCCGGACTCGGGCGAGAAC
ATCGTCGACGCCCTCGCCGTCTTCCTCCGCCGCCTCCACTCGATCCCGGTCTGCAACTGCCCGTTCAACT
CGGACCGCGTCTTCCGCCTCGCCCAGGCCCAGTCGCGCATGAACAACGGCCTCGTCGACGCCTCGGACTT
CGACGACGAGCGCAACGGCTGGCCGGTCGAGCAGGTCTGGAAGGAGATGCACAAGCTCCTCCCGTTCTCG
CCGGACTCGGTCGTCACCCACGGCGACTTCTCGCTCGACAACCTCATCTTCGACGAGGGCAAGCTCATCG
GCTGCATCGACGTCGGCCGCGTCGGCATCGCCGACCGCTACCAGGACCTCGCCATCCTCTGGAACTGCCT
CGGCGAGTTCTCGCCGTCGCTCCAGAAGCGCCTCTTCCAGAAGTACGGCATCGACAACCCGGACATGAAC
AAGCTCCAGTTCCACCTCATGCTCGACGAGTTCTTCTAGCGTTCAAACATTTGGCAATAAAGTTTCTTAA
GATTGAATCCTGTTGCCGGTCTTGCGATGATTATCATATAATTTCTGTTGAATTACGTTAAGCATGTAAT
AATTAACATGTAATGCATGACGTTATTTATGAGATGGGTTTTTATGATTAGAGTCCCGCAATTATACATT
TAATACGCGATAGAAAACAAAATATAGCGCGCAAACTAGGATAAATTATCGCGCGCGGTGTCATCTATGT
TACTAGATCGGGTGTCGGCTGAGGCTTCCCCGACGCCCCTCCTCCCCTCCCTCCTCGCCCTCCTCCTCGT
CCTCCTCGTGATGCCATCAGTCGCGCCGGCGGGGTGCTGCGGTTTGCGACGGTGTTCTTTGAGGGTGTGT
GTGCGCTGAGCAAGCAGTAGCAGGCAGTCCAGCAGGTGAGCGCGGTGTGGGAACAGCTCGAGCTTGTTGC
GGGCGGTGTACTGATCAAGTAGGACCTCGGAGACTACGGTCAGAGCCTACGACGACGTCGTTGCAGTCGT
GTACACTGGGAATGGCAGCTAGGCTGATCCCCGCCGCTCTCCACCACACTTTACTCGTCTTCCGTCCTCG
CCCGCAGTCGTTAATTCATGGGTGGGGACGTCGAAGGGTGGGCTTTGCTTCGGGGTGGCTGGGTCCCGTG
CTCGAGTGGCTGTGGGCGTCAATTAAGCGTGTCTCGTGCGAGAGCGAGCCGACTTGCGAGTCGTCCCGAG
CAGGAGTGGCCTTCCTCGCTCTTCGCCTTCCCCACCCATCGACCGTCCCGCAACCTTGCGCTCGCTCTCT
CTCTTACAGCTTGCTCTTCACTTGCACACACTGCTACACACCCTCGCACAGCACTCGCACTCAGCCCATA
CCGGTCCAGCCTTCGCAGCCCTCTCTCTTCGTGCGTTCCCATTCCCGGCTGTTCACTCTCGCACCGTCAT
TTCCCGTCTAGCTGACAGCTGCCACGTCTCCGACAGTCACAAATGTCGCTGGACTGGTACGACAACTTTA
TCGACAAGGTGCAGGGCACGCCGTCGTGGCAGCCCGCGCAGGAGCAGGTGCGCCCGCCCGGCACCGCCGT
CGCCTCCCCACATCCTCGCGAGTCGTCGAAGCCAGCGCTGACACGCTCGTGTGCAGGTCCTGACAGAGCC
GTACACCTACCTCGCCTCGATCCCGGGCAAGGAAGTGCGCTCGGCGCTCATCGCGGCGTTCAACCAGTGG
ATGGGTGTCGCAGACGTCGATCTCGAGATTGTCAAGAAAGTCGTCGGGATGCTGCACACGGCCAGCCTGC
TGTGCGCTCTCGAGACACTCTCGCTGTCCAGCAATACCGGGTGCTCACGATCCGCGTCGATTCCCGCAGG
ATGGACGACGTCGAGGACGACTCGCACCTCCGTCGAGGCATGCCTGGTCAGTCTCCGATCTCCGAGCCGC
CTCTCGTCGCAGAGACTGATCCCGTGCGCCATCCTCCAGTCGCACACAAGATCTACGGGATTCCCCAGAC
GATCAACTCGGCCAACTATGTCTACTTTCTCGCGTTTCAAGAACTCCAGCGGATACACCCGCGGCCGGGC
ATCAAGGTCGAAGAGATGGTCACCGGTGGGTTCGCCTCAACCTTGTCGAAGCCTTGGAGACTGACGCGAT
CCCCGCAGAGGAGCTGCTGAACCTGCATCGCGGCCAAGGGATGGACCTCTTCTGGCGCGAGAACTTGATC
TGCCCGACAGAACCGGAGTACATCGACATGGTCAACAACAGTGCGTCGTGCGAGTCTATTCTATACGGCG
TGCGCTGACTCGGTCGGGATCGCAGAGACGGGAGGACTGTTCCGCATCGCGATCAAGTTGATGATGGCCG
CTTCGCCTGCAGCACCACGGTGCGCTGGCTTAATTCCGCTCGCATAGATTAGGACTGACGATTGTGCTCC
CAGAGATTACGTCCCGCTCGCCAACCTGATCGGCATCATCTTCCAGATTCGCGACGACTACGTGAACCTG
CAATCGGTCGAGGTGCGTTTTCCGCTCGCTCCGAGCTGCCCAAAGTTGCTCATACATCATTCTTACAGTA
CGCAAACAACAAGGGCTTCTGCGAAGACTTCTCCGAAGGCAAATTCTCCTTCCCCATCGTCCACTCGATC
CGCTCCGACACCTCGAACCGCCAAATCCTCAACATCCTCCGCGAGCGGCCCTCTTCTCCCGGTCCGAAAG
AGTACGCTGTCAGCTACATGGAGACGCGGACGGGCTCCTTCGCGTACACGCGCGAGGTGTTGCGCAAGTT
GACGCAGCAGGCGAGGGATGAGGTTGCGCGGCTGGGAGGGAACAGAGGCGTCGAGGCGATTCTCGACAAG
CTTGTGTTGGAGGAACCGCAGGCGAGGGCGACTGGCGTTGAGGGCGAGGCGATGGAGAGGAAGCTGGAGG
AGGTTGTCAAGAGCAAACCGGTCAAGGCGGTGACGAACGGCGTCAATGGCGTCCATGCGCACGAGCTTCC
CAAAGTCTGATCTACGTTCAAACATTTGGCAATAAAGTTTCTTAAGATTGAATCCTGTTGCCGGTCTTGC
GATGATTATCATATAATTTCTGTTGAATTACGTTAAGCATGTAATAATTAACATGTAATGCATGACGTTA
TTTATGAGATGGGTTTTTATGATTAGAGTCCCGCAATTATACATTTAATACGCGATAGAAAACAAAATAT
AGCGCGCAAACTAGGATAAATTATCGCGCGCGGTGTCATCTATGTTACTAGATCGGGGCTTTGTGACTGA
TCTGGTGTTGTTCTGAGCGGGTAGAGCGAGAGCGGGTGATGGGAAAGAGTGCAAAGGGACGCGAACTTGT
CGATGCGGCTTCCTTCGCTCACGAAATCAGCCCTCGCGCGTTTCGTCCCCCGGCTGGACCCGACCTGCGC
TCGAGGCGGGCGTGTGACGGCTTCCTGCGCTGCAGATTCAGACGGATCATGCTCTCGAGGGATTGTTTCC
CTCCTTCACCGCTTCGCTCGCCCTCTCTGCGACGTCGGCTGAGATCGATAAGTTGGTGATGTGACGTGGC
CATCTCCGAGGTTCCTTTCCGACCCTTACAAGCCGAGATTCGCGCAGCTTCGATTGATTGTATTGCTCGA
GGTAACCGAGTATGAGGGAGTCGTCTCTCGTCGACCCCAAGCCTGCGCATACTGCTGCCCGCTTCTGGTG
CCTGCTCCAATAAATTACTGTACTTGGCGCCGCGATTTCTGGACTATCTCGCTTGCCTTATGCTCCCGCG
GCGCCGCTCTGCGCCGTTCCTCCCACGACTTCCATGTCCTCACAGCTTGTTTCGTCGTCCGAAGCGTCCT
CTACGTCTTGCAAACGTCAAAAAACGACGTTGGCATCCCGGCGGCACAAGGCTTGCTCCGGTAGGCGACC
TACAAGGCGAGCCAGCAGATTTGCTTGTCCGCAGAGATTTCTTCCTTCCATCGTGCCGTCTAAAGGACGA
AACGAGGTCACGGAGGAGGGACCTAGAGAGCAAGGTTCATTCCAATGCTTGCGGAGCGAGGAGAACGTCG
AACTCCAACAAATGCGCCCGCTTGCACGTGAAGAGGAGCTTCGATGCGATGCCGAGCAACGCAAGGTGGA
GATGATCGCTTCCGGGAACTCATCCGCTCGATCGCCGATGCCAGGCGGGGCGGTGTGATGCTTGACGGGG
TTGCTCTTGTCCTGCCACCAACTCATTAGCACAGCAAGGATGGCAGCTGCGAACGGACACGGCAAGGGAA
AGCCCTCGGTGCTCATCGTCGGAGCGGGCGTCGGAGGGACTGCCTCCGCCGCTCGCCTCGCCCAATCCGG
GTTCGACGTGACAGGTGCGCACACTCTGTCTCCTGCGTCGTCCTGCCTCGATCGGGGGACGTGGGAGCAC
TCGTAGAACCTGGTTGGAGGCACTGACGAGTTCAACCTCGTCGATAGTCCTCGAGAAGAACGACTTTGTC
GGCGGACGATGCTCCCTCTTCACCGATCCGACCAAGTCCTTCCGCTTCGACCAGGGCCCGAGCCTGTTCC
TCATCCCGCGACTGTTTGACGAGATCTTTAACGATCTTGGGACGAGCCTCGAGAACGAGGGCATCAGGCT
CGTCAAGTGCGAGCCAAACTACTGGATCGTCTTCCCCGACAAGGAGGTCGTCGAGATGAGCAGCGACTTG
ACAAGGGTGAAGAAGCAGGTCGAGCGGTGGGAGGGAGAGAAGGGCTTTGAAGGGTGAGTGGCTTGGAACC
TCGGAGCGAGACGACGAGCGGAGATGCCCTTTCGCTTGTGCTCTCTTCCCGCTTCCTTTCCAGTTACTGA
CGCTCATGTTGTATGCAGATTCCTTGGCTTCTTGAAGGAGGGACACGCGCACTACGAGCTGTCGATGGTC
CACGTCCTGCACCGCAACTTCACCTCGCTCCTCTCGATGGTCCGCCCGTCTCTCATCATCCAGCTCCGCA
AGCTCCATCCCTTTGTCTCTGTCGTACGTCACCTCATCAGTGCTGATACAACTCGCTGGGAACGCAGGAT
TGCTGATGAGCGTCGCCTCGACTCAGTACTCGCGCGCGACCAAGTACTTCAAGACGGACCGCATGCGGAG
AGCGTTCACTTTCACCTCGATGTATCTCGTGAGTCGGAGAGCGTCGCGATTCGAGCGCCAGCTCTGGCTT
TAATCGCCGGCCAAGTTCCTCCTCCGCTCACCCGCACCTCCAATCTCGCAGGGCATGTCCCCCTTCGACG
CTCTCGGCGCCTACAACCTCCTCCAGTACACCGAGCACTGCGAAGGCATCCTCTACCCTCTCGGCGGCTT
CGGCCGCATCCCGCAAACCCTCCAACAGCTCGCCGAAAAGAGCGGCGCCAAGTTCCGCTTCAACAGTCCC
GTCAAGCGCGACACGGTCGAGAACGGCACGGCTAAGGGTGTCGAGCTCGAGAGCGGCGAGAAGTTGACCG
CCGACATCGTCCTCGTCAATGCGGATTTGGTGTGGAGTATGGCGCACCTGTACGAGGAGACGAGCTACTC
GAAGAGGCTCGAGGAGCGGCCCGTCAGCTGCTCGTCCATCTCGTTCTACTGGCCCATGAACCGGTGCGTG
AAGACACTCTATTCCTCGATCGCGAATGGCGGATCCTTACTCCCCTCTGGCCGCTACAGCAAGATACCCC
AGCTGGACTCGCATACCATCTTCCTCGCAGAGGAGTACCGAGAGTGAGCACACCTGCGCTACTCACCGCT
CTCGAAGCGGTCGCTGACGAAGCCTCTCGCGTCCAGGTCCTTCGACTCGATCTTCCGCGAACACCGCGTC
CCGCATGAGCCTTCCTTCTACGTCAACGTTCCCAGCCGTCACGACCCGTCGTATGTCCCTTCCACGTCGT
CAGCAGCCGGCCATCGCTGACTCCGCACCCGCTCGCAGCGCCGCACCCGCCGACAAGGACGCCGTCATCG
TCCTCGTTCCCGTCGGGCACATCTCCGCCGCCCCCCCCTCCTCTTCCGACTGGGACAAGGTCGTCGAAGA
GACGCGCAACAAGATCATCGGCGAGATTGAGCGCCGCCTCGACATCGAGGACCTCCGGAGCTGCATCGAG
CACGAGACGATCAACACGCCCATCACTTGGGGCGAGAAGTTCAATTTGCACCGCGGCAGCATCCTCGGAC
TCAGTCACGACTTCTTGTGAGTTCCGCCAGCCTGTCTTGTCCTGCTTGCTCTTGAAGCTTGCGCTGACCT
TCCCAACCTTTCGCTTCTTCGCAGCAACGTCCTCTCTTTCCGCCCCAAGACCCGCCACCCGAGTGTCAAG
AACGCTTACTTTGTCGGCGCGTCGGCGCACCCGGGAACTGGGTGAGTTGTGGTGGTCTTCGCTCGCCCCG
CTTGTCGCTGCCTCTCCAGCGTACCGCATGCGTCGAGTTCAAGGAATGGTTGCTAATTCGTATTGTCCTC
GCAGCGTCCCCATCGTCCTCGCCGGCGCCCGCCTCGTCGCAACCCAAATCCTCAACGACCTCGGGATGCC
CATCCCCTCGCGCTGGAACGTCTCCTCCTCGGAACTCGCGACGCACAGGACGACCCGCGATGCAGCGGGA
GGGTTTACGCTCCTCTCGGTGTTGTTTGGGTTGATTGCTTTGTTGGTGATGTACCTGCGCGGTTGAGGAT
CGTTCAAACATTTGGCAATAAAGTTTCTTAAGATTGAATCCTGTTGCCGGTCTTGCGATGATTATCATAT
AATTTCTGTTGAATTACGTTAAGCATGTAATAATTAACATGTAATGCATGACGTTATTTATGAGATGGGT
TTTTATGATTAGAGTCCCGCAATTATACATTTAATACGCGATAGAAAACAAAATATAGCGCGCAAACTAG
GATAAATTATCGCGCGCGGTGTCATCTATGTTACTAGATCGGGGTCATGTCCGTATTCTACATCGACGAA
GCAGGGCGGGGCGGACAGGCGTTTGTCGTTGCGCGAGGAGAACAAGGGCGGTAGAGTTGTTCTTCCGCCA
GCTTTGTCGCCCACGCTCGTCTGCAACGTCCGTCGTCATTCTACCCTCCACTTTGACGGCCTTCTCAAGC
GCGAGGGGCACGCTCCGACGCCGGGGTGGAGCAGGGAGGGGTCGCTGGAGCTCGCTCGAAATGGTGGACC
GTGCGCTGCCCGCCCAGGAGAGACGGAAGAGACAGGAAGCGCCGGTAGAAACCCGGGCGGAGGAGGAAGA
GGAGGTTGCAGAGGAAACCCGGTCTGTCCCGCTCGCTGGCTGAAAAAGTGCACTGGGGCTGCTTGATCGA
TGAGGAGGAGACGCAGGCTGGACAGGGGTCCGACGAAGGAAGCGAGCCGACGCCATGCGGGCCGACAGAC
GCTTGTCCACTTCGCTGGCGTCTCTCTCTCGCTCCTTCTCCCTCCCAGACTCAGCCAAACTCAGTCTGTG
AGTAGCTTTCGACGCATGCGAGCGACAGCACTCACCCAGGCTCGCTCACTGACCCGCTTCACTCCTGCCC
GTCCTCCCCCCGCTTCGCACCGCTGCACGTCATCTCCTCGCGTCCCCGGTTCTTCCTCTCGCCCGTGCAG
GTGCGTGGCATCGTATACACTGTTTTGCTAATTTCTCGAGGACTTCAGCTAACCCGCGTACACTTACCCG
CACGCAGAATACACGCCATGTCGCCACATGGGCGGACTGGACTACTGGCTCGTGTGCGTCCACCTCGCTC
CCGTTCACTCGCATCCTCCGCACTCACCCTCGTGTTGCTCGCAACGCCCGACAGCCACCTCCGCTGGACT
ATCCCGCCAGCGCTAGTCCTCTGGAGCACCTTCAGGAAGCTCAGGACACGCCGCGATGTGTACAAGACGC
TCTTCCCCGTCGCCGTGCGTCCACACCGCTTCCTCCGTCGGCTCGATGCTCCAATCGCCAACTGACCTCT
GCCCGTCCCACAGATCGCAGTAACCGTTCGTGCAGCTCACAAGAAGCAGGAGACGCGAGGAACTGACCGA
ATCTCGCGCAGGCGACAATTCCCTGGGACTCGTACCTCATCCGGCACAGGGTGCGCCAAGTCTTGCTTCC
TACCCTCGAAAGCGCCGACTAACGCTTGCACCGGACAGATCTGGTCATACCCCGAGTCATCCGTCGTCGG
ACCGACCCTCTTCGCGATACCCTACGAAGAGATCTTCTTCTTCTTCGTCCAGACCTACATCACCGCGACC
GTCTACGCCCTCTTCAGCCGCCCCGTCGTGCACGCCGTCCTCCTCCCTCGGAAACCTAGCGACGGACGAG
CGGCGCGGTACATCGGGACGGCGGCGTTCTTGGGCATCTTTGCGCTCGCGTGGGCCAAGTTGGAAGAGGG
AGGAGAGGGAACGTACCTCGCGTTGATTGTTGGATGGGTTGCGCCGTTCCTCGCGTTGCTCTGGTGCGTC
CAAGCGAGTTCCCGGCGAGAGTGATGACTGACTTGTCCCTTGCAGGTTCATTGCCTCGAACCACTTGCTC
GCCATGCCTCGCTGGGCCGTCGGTCTTCCCATCCTCCTCCCGACGCTCTACTTGTGGGAGTGCGACGCTC
GAGCATTACAGCGCGGAACTTGGGTGATCGAGAAGGGCACAAAGCTGGGCTTGGCTTTCCGCGGCCTTGA
AATCGAGTGCGCCCGGTCTGCCTATCATCGCCCAGTCGCTTGCTGACGGTCAACGTTCACGCAGAGAGGC
CGTCTTCTTCCTCTTGACAAACGTCATGATCGTCTTCGGCCTCGTCGCCTGCGACTACTGCCTTGCAGTT
CACGACTTGCGCTCCTACGACACCCGCACCTCGTCCGTCTTCCCACCCTTGCGCGACTTCCTCCCCATCC
TCCTCAACTCGCCCGACGCCGCACAGCGTCAACGCATCGAGGACTTGCAGGCGGCTATCGACATCTTGTC
GGTCCATTCGAAGAGCTTCTCGACGGCGAGTCAGGTGTTCGAGGGCAGGCTGAGGCTGGACCTTCTCTCC
CTGTGAGTGCGGCTCGTATCGAAGCATAGATCAGAGCTGATCTTCAGAATACCGCAGCTACGCCTGGTGC
CGAGTTTGCGACGACCTGATCGACAACGCCTCGACGGTCGCGGCGGCCGAATCCAACATCGACATGATTT
CGGGCTGCCTCGACCTCCTCTACCCTCCCTCCTCCTTCACGCCCACCTCCCTCCCCGTCCGCGTCTCGAA
CAAGCAGATCGAGGCCGCCTTGCCCGGTTTGAGCGAGCCCGAACGAGGCACTTTCCGCCTCCTCAGTCTT
CTGCCGATCGCCCGCCCACCGCTCGACGAGCTCCTCGACGGCTTCCGCACCGACCTCTCCTTTCTCGCTC
TCTCCGACTCGAATGGCGCGCACACGAACGGTAGCGCGAACGGCAACGGGAAGTCGAACATCTCCGCCGA
GTTGCCCATCAAGACCGACTCGGACCTGCTCGTCTACGCCAACAGCGTCGCCTCGTCCGTCGCCGATCTC
TGCGTCCAACTCGTCTGGGCGCACTGCACGCCTTACTCCCGCACACCCGCTCAATCAGTCCCGCGCGACC
CGATTCTGTCAGAAGCGGAGAACGCGCACGTTCTCGCGGCGGCGAGGGAGATGGGACAGGCTCTCCAGCT
CGTCAATATCGCGCGGGACGTACCGGCCGACTTGAAGATTGGGCGGATCTACCTCCCAGGTCGCGCGCTC
GACACGCCGGTGCCCGAGTTGACGAGCGACAGGCGGGCGTTGCTCTCTCGTGCGAACGAGATGGCTGCGC
ATAGCAAGGATGCGATAGAGAAGTTGCCGCAAGAGGCGAGAGGAGGGATCAGGGCGGCGTGTTTGGTCTA
TCTCAGCATCGGGGACGCGGTCGGGAAGGCGTTGGACGAGGGGAGGGTGATGGAGCGCGCGAGGGTGTCC
AAGGGTGCGAGGGCGCGCAAAGCGTGGCAGGCGCTGTGAGTATCGTTCAAACATTTGGCAATAAAGTTTC
TTAAGATTGAATCCTGTTGCCGGTCTTGCGATGATTATCATATAATTTCTGTTGAATTACGTTAAGCATG
TAATAATTAACATGTAATGCATGACGTTATTTATGAGATGGGTTTTTATGATTAGAGTCCCGCAATTATA
CATTTAATACGCGATAGAAAACAAAATATAGCGCGCAAACTAGGATAAATTATCGCGCGCGGTGTCATCT
ATGTTACTAGATCGGGATGTGGCACCGGGCGCGCGTTTCTTGCCCTCGGCGCAAGTGGGCATTCGCTCAG
GCGGGCAGGGTTCTTCGGCGGTAGTTCACGCGCATCAGTACGTGCCGCGCCCTTTCTTCGCCTTACTTAT
TGTGAGCTGACGCACTCTTGCACAGTAACGTACAAAGCGACTCGGAAGACGACGACGGCTTTGCGCACGT
CCACGCCAAGCACGCCTACGAGAATTTTGACGAGGTTGCGCCGCACGAGATTGACCCGTACGTGCCGCTG
TCTCTTTCGAATGCATCACAAGCTCGAGCTGATGCCGGCCGCAACACCCAGCCTCCGCGATGTTGCGGCT
TCGTTCCTCCTCGAAATGTTCGAGGAACTCTGGCGAATTATGAAGCCGAACGAGTATCGCGGCGACAACA
AAAGCGACCTCCTCGCTCACATCCACCGACACTGCCTCCCCTCGCTCCTCAAGCACATCCCGCCTCGGAT
CCACCACACCGTCGCGCCCGAAACGGTCTACCCATTCCTGTAGTCTTCTTAATTAAGACGTCAGAATTCT
CGAGGCGGCCGCATGTGCGTCTCCCTATAGTGAGTCGTATTAATTTCGCGGGCGGAACCCCTATTTGTTT
ATTTTTCTAAATACATTCAAATATGTATCCGCTCATGAGTAGCACCAGGCGTTTAAGGGCACCAATAACT
GCCTTAAAAAAATTACGCCCCGCCCTGCCACTCATCGCAGTACTGTTGTAATTCATTAAGCATTCTGCCG
ACATGGAAGCCATCACAAACGGCATGATGAACCTGAATCGCCAGCGGCATCAGCACCTTGTCGCCTTGCG
TATAATATTTGCCCATGGTGAAAACGGGGGCGAAGAAGTTGTCCATATTGGCCACGTTTAAATCAAAACT
GGTGAAACTCACCCAGGGATTGGCTGAGACGAAAAACATATTCTCAATAAACCCTTTAGGGAAATAGGCC
AGGTTTTCACCGTAACACGCCACGTCTTGCGAATATATGTGTAGAAACTGCCGGAAATCGTCGTGGTATT
CACTCCAGAGCGATGAAAACGTTTCAGTTTGCTCATGGAAAACGGTGTAACAAGGGTGAACACTATCCCA
TATCACCAGCTCACCGTCTTTCATTGCCATACGGAATTCCGGATGAGCATTCATCAGGCGGGCAAGAATG
TGAATAAAGGCCGGATAAAACTTGTGCTTATTTTTCTTTACGGTCTTTAAAAAGGCCGTAATATCCAGCT
GAACGGTCTGGTTATAGGTACATTGAGCAACTGACTGAAATGCCTCAAAATGTTCTTTACGATGCCATTG
GGATATATCAACGGTGGTATATCCAGTGATTTTTTTCTCCATTTTAGCTTCCTTAGCTCCTGGAAATCTC
GATAACTCAAAAAATACGCCCGGTAGTGATCTTATTTCATTATGGTGAAAGTTGGAACCTCTTACGTGCC
GATCAACGTCTCATTTTCGCCAAAAGTTGTCATGACCAAAATCCCTTAACGTGAGTTTTCGTTCCACTGA
GCGTCAGACCCCGTAGAAAAGATCGAAGGATCTTCTTGAGATCCTTTTTTTCTGCGCGTAATCTGCTGCT
TGCAAACAAAAAAACCACCGCTACCAGCGGTGGTTTGTTTGCCGGATCAAGAGCTACCAACTCTTTTTCC
GAAGGTAACTGGCTTCAGCAGAGCGCAGATACCAAATACTGTTCTTCTAGTGTAGCCGTAGTTAGGCCAC
CACTTCAAGAACTCTGTAGCACCGCCTACATACCTCGCTCTGCTAATCCTGTTACCAGTGGCTGCTGCCA
GTGGCGATAAGTCGTGTCTTACCGGGTTGGACTCAAGACGATAGTTGCCGGATAAGGCGCAGCGGTCGGG
CTGAACGGGGGGTTCGTGCACACAGCCCAGCTTGGAGCGAACGACCTACACCGAACTGAGATACCTACAG
CGTGAGCTATGAGAAAGCGCCACGCTTCCCGAAGGGAGAAAGGCGGACAGGTATCCGGTAAGCGGCAGGG
TCGGAACAGGAGAGCGCACGAGGGAGCTTCCAGGGGGAAACGCCTGGTATCTTTATAGTCCTGTCGGGTT
TCGCCACCTCTGACTTGAGCGTCGATTTTTGTGATGCTCGTCAGGGGGGCGGAGCCTATGGAAAAACGCC
AGCAATGCGGCCTTTTTACGGTTCCTGGCCTTTTGCTGGCCTTTTGCTCACATGTTCTTTCCTGCGTTAT
CCCCTGATTCTGTGGATAACCGTATTACCGCCTTTGAGTGAGCTGATACCGCTCGCCGCAGCCGAACGAC
CGAGCGCAGCGAGTCAGTGAGCGAGGAAGCCGAAAAATCAATAATCAGACAACAAGATGTGCGAACTCGA
TATTTTACACGACTCTCTTTACCAATTCTGCCCCGAATTACACTTAAAACGACTCAACAGCTTAACGTTG
GCTTGCCACGCATTACTTGACTGTAAAACTCTCACTCTTACCGAACTTGGCCGTAACCTGCCAACCAAAG
CGAGAACAAAACATAACATCAAACGAATCGACCGATTGTTAGGTAATCGTCACCTGCAGGAAGGTTTAAA
CGC
